Addgene plasmid #142919: TFORF2148
Purpose: Lentiviral vector for overexpressing transcription factor ORFs with unique 24-bp barcodes. Barcodes facilitate identification of transcription factors in pooled screens.
Depositing lab: Feng Zhang. Depositing organization: Broad Institute. Publication: A transcription factor atlas of directed differentiation. Joung J, Ma S, Tay T, Geiger-Schuller KR, Kirchgatterer PC, Verdine VK, Guo B, Arias-Garcia MA, Allen WE, Singh A, Kuksenko O, Abudayyeh OO, Gootenberg JS, Fu Z, Macrae RK, Buenrostro JD, Regev A, Zhang F. Cell. 2023 Jan 5;186(1):209-229.e26. doi: 10.1016/j.cell.2022.11.026. PubMed 36608654.
Backbone
  Vector backbone: pLX_TRC317
  Backbone manufacturer: Broad Institute Genetic Perturbation Platform
  Backbone size w/o insert (bp): 8264
  Vector type: Mammalian Expression, Lentiviral
  Selectable markers: Puromycin
Growth in bacteria
  Bacterial resistance: Ampicillin, 100 μg/mL
  Growth temperature: 30°C
  Growth strain: NEB Stable
  Copy number: High Copy
Gene/Insert
  Gene/Insert name: ZNF251
  Species: H. sapiens (human)
  Insert size (bp): 2117
  Entrez Gene: ZNF251 (a.k.a. FLJ34319)
  Promoter: EF1a
  Cloning method: Unknown
  Sequencing primers: 5′ GGGTGGAGACTGAAGTTAGGCCAG; 3′ CACATAGCGTAAAAGGAGCAACATAG
Terms and licenses: Academic/Nonprofit Terms; Industry Terms: Not Available to Industry
Depositor comments: NM_138367,ENST00000292562 . The transcription factor ORF portion of this plasmid was synthesized by Genewiz. Please test multiple small colonies in case of plasmid recombination. To make this collection available in a timely manner, a portion of this collection was not fully sequenced by Addgene. If an Addgene verified full plasmid sequence is not available, please contact us prior to placing an order to request the full sequence.
How to cite: TFORF2148 was a gift from Feng Zhang (Addgene plasmid # 142919 ; http://n2t.net/addgene:142919 ; RRID:Addgene_142919)
