[The description below was written by a language model from this plasmid's Addgene catalogue record and pLannotate feature annotations shown in this document.]
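Description:
TFORF2148 is a third-generation-style, self-inactivating lentiviral expression plasmid built on the pLX_TRC317 backbone and carrying the human zinc-finger gene ZNF251 as its open reading frame. It belongs to a barcoded transcription factor ORF collection in which each clone has a unique 24-bp barcode, so that individual factors can be identified by sequencing after pooled overexpression screens, for example in directed differentiation studies. In bacteria it is maintained by a high-copy ColE1/pUC-type origin and selected with ampicillin through the bla gene. An f1 origin and remnants of a lac/lacZα cloning region with T7 and T3 promoters are also present in the backbone. The depositor notes a risk of recombination, as is common for LTR-containing plasmids.

The viral genome is transcribed from an RSV promoter fused to a truncated HIV-1 5' LTR, followed by the Ψ packaging signal, a gag fragment, and the RRE for Rev-dependent export of the genomic RNA. It ends in a ΔU3 3' LTR that inactivates the LTR promoter after integration, with an SV40 polyadenylation signal downstream. Within the provirus, an SV40 early promoter drives puromycin N-acetyltransferase for selection of transduced mammalian cells. A cPPT/CTS element, which aids nuclear import, precedes the main cassette. In that cassette the strong constitutive EF-1α promoter drives the ZNF251 coding sequence, and a WPRE downstream enhances transcript stability and expression. The barcode is not annotated as its own feature. The short stretch between the ORF and the WPRE, partly labelled as a U6 promoter fragment, may serve as a priming or barcode region, but the record does not confirm this. The annotated sequence length of 10,381 nt agrees with the stated backbone and insert sizes.
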