Features (pLannotate 1.2.2; 31 found; start..end, strand, type, name):
      5..231     +  promoter       RSV promoter: Rous sarcoma virus enhancer/promoter
    232..412     +  LTR            5' LTR (truncated): truncated 5' long terminal repeat (LTR) from HIV-1
    459..584     +  misc_feature   HIV-1 Ψ: packaging signal of human immunodeficiency virus type 1
    568..931     +  CDS            HIV-1 gag (fragment): gag protein from human immunodeficiency virus 1; gag
   1077..1310    +  misc_feature   RRE: The Rev response element (RRE) of HIV-1 allows for Rev-dependent mRNA export from the nucleus to the cytoplasm.
   1687..1713    +  CDS            Rev (fragment): human immunodeficiency virus 1 (HIV-1) Rev protein; rev; enhances nuclear export of unspliced and incompletely spliced viral mRNAs
   1720..1743    +  promoter       SV40 promoter (fragment): SV40 early promoter
   1744..1815    +  promoter       SV40 promoter (fragment): SV40 enhancer and early promoter
   1839..1974    +  rep_origin     SV40 ori: SV40 origin of replication
   2020..2616    +  CDS            PuroR (fragment): puromycin N-acetyltransferase; pac from Streptomyces; confers resistance to puromycin
   2665..2782    +  misc_feature   cPPT/CTS: central polypurine tract and central termination sequence of HIV-1
   2847..2913    +  CDS            small t antigen (fragment): SV40 (simian virus 40) small t antigen
   2920..4098    +  promoter       EF-1α promoter: strong constitutive promoter for human elongation factor EF-1α
   4115..6127    +  CDS            ZNF251: ZN251_HUMAN - Experimental evidence at protein level: Swiss-Prot protein existence level 1. May be involved in transcriptional regulation. From Homo sapiens (Human).
   6143..6196    +  promoter       U6 promoter (fragment): RNA polymerase III promoter for human U6 snRNA
   6238..6826    +  misc_feature   WPRE: woodchuck hepatitis virus posttranscriptional regulatory element
   6877..6896    +  misc_feature   cPPT/CTS (fragment): central polypurine tract and central termination sequence of HIV-1
   6898..7131    +  LTR            3' LTR (ΔU3): self-inactivating 3' long terminal repeat (LTR) from HIV-1
   7209..7330    +  polyA_signal   SV40 poly(A) signal: SV40 polyadenylation signal
   7370..7505    +  rep_origin     SV40 ori: SV40 origin of replication
   7526..7544    -  promoter       T7 promoter: promoter for bacteriophage T7 RNA polymerase
   7552..7707    +  CDS            lacZα (fragment): LacZα fragment of β-galactosidase; lacZ fragment
   7712..8140    +  rep_origin     f1 ori (sequence partly withheld): f1 bacteriophage origin of replication; arrow indicates direction of (+) strand synthesis
   8193..8297    +  promoter       AmpR promoter: bla
   8298..9158    +  CDS            AmpR: β-lactamase; bla; confers resistance to ampicillin, carbenicillin, and related antibiotics
   9329..9917    +  rep_origin     ori: high-copy-number ColE1/pMB1/pBR322/pUC origin of replication
  10100..10192   +  CDS            lacI (fragment): lac repressor; lacI; The lac repressor binds to the lac operator to inhibit transcription in E. coli. This inhibition can be relieved by adding lactose or isopropyl-β-D-thiogalactopyranoside (IPTG).
  10205..10226   +  protein_bind   CAP binding site: CAP binding activates transcription in the presence of cAMP. E. coli catabolite activator protein
  10241..10271   +  promoter       lac promoter: promoter for the E. coli lac operon
  10279..10295   +  protein_bind   lac operator: The lac repressor binds to the lac operator to inhibit transcription in E. coli. This inhibition can be relieved by adding lactose or isopropyl-β-D-thiogalactopyranoside (IPTG). lac repressor encoded by lacI
  10340..10358   +  promoter       T3 promoter: promoter for bacteriophage T3 RNA polymerase
>Addgene plasmid #142919 | TFORF2148 | addgene full sequence | sequence record 462912 | Addgene NGS Result
TTAATGTAGTCTTATGCAATACTCTTGTAGTCTTGCAACATGGTAACGATGAGTTAGCAACATGCCTTAC
AAGGAGAGAAAAAGCACCGTGCATGCCGATTGGTGGAAGTAAGGTGGTACGATCGTGCCTTATTAGGAAG
GCAACAGACGGGTCTGACATGGATTGGACGAACCACTGAATTGCCGCATTGCAGAGATATTGTATTTAAG
TGCCTAGCTCGATACATAAACGGGTCTCTCTGGTTAGACCAGATCTGAGCCTGGGAGCTCTCTGGCTAAC
TAGGGAACCCACTGCTTAAGCCTCAATAAAGCTTGCCTTGAGTGCTTCAAGTAGTGTGTGCCCGTCTGTT
GTGTGACTCTGGTAACTAGAGATCCCTCAGACCCTTTTAGTCAGTGTGGAAAATCTCTAGCAGTGGCGCC
CGAACAGGGACTTGAAAGCGAAAGGGAAACCAGAGGAGCTCTCTCGACGCAGGACTCGGCTTGCTGAAGC
GCGCACGGCAAGAGGCGAGGGGCGGCGACTGGTGAGTACGCCAAAAATTTTGACTAGCGGAGGCTAGAAG
GAGAGAGATGGGTGCGAGAGCGTCAGTATTAAGCGGGGGAGAATTAGATCGCGATGGGAAAAAATTCGGT
TAAGGCCAGGGGGAAAGAAAAAATATAAATTAAAACATATAGTATGGGCAAGCAGGGAGCTAGAACGATT
CGCAGTTAATCCTGGCCTGTTAGAAACATCAGAAGGCTGTAGACAAATACTGGGACAGCTACAACCATCC
CTTCAGACAGGATCAGAAGAACTTAGATCATTATATAATACAGTAGCAACCCTCTATTGTGTGCATCAAA
GGATAGAGATAAAAGACACCAAGGAAGCTTTAGACAAGATAGAGGAAGAGCAAAACAAAAGTAAGACCAC
CGCACAGCAAGCGGCCGCTGATCTTCAGACCTGGAGGAGGAGATATGAGGGACAATTGGAGAAGTGAATT
ATATAAATATAAAGTAGTAAAAATTGAACCATTAGGAGTAGCACCCACCAAGGCAAAGAGAAGAGTGGTG
CAGAGAGAAAAAAGAGCAGTGGGAATAGGAGCTTTGTTCCTTGGGTTCTTGGGAGCAGCAGGAAGCACTA
TGGGCGCAGCGTCAATGACGCTGACGGTACAGGCCAGACAATTATTGTCTGGTATAGTGCAGCAGCAGAA
CAATTTGCTGAGGGCTATTGAGGCGCAACAGCATCTGTTGCAACTCACAGTCTGGGGCATCAAGCAGCTC
CAGGCAAGAATCCTGGCTGTGGAAAGATACCTAAAGGATCAACAGCTCCTGGGGATTTGGGGTTGCTCTG
GAAAACTCATTTGCACCACTGCTGTGCCTTGGAATGCTAGTTGGAGTAATAAATCTCTGGAACAGATTTG
GAATCACACGACCTGGATGGAGTGGGACAGAGAAATTAACAATTACACAAGCTTAATACACTCCTTAATT
GAAGAATCGCAAAACCAGCAAGAAAAGAATGAACAAGAATTATTGGAATTAGATAAATGGGCAAGTTTGT
GGAATTGGTTTAACATAACAAATTGGCTGTGGTATATAAAATTATTCATAATGATAGTAGGAGGCTTGGT
AGGTTTAAGAATAGTTTTTGCTGTACTTTCTATAGTGAATAGAGTTAGGCAGGGATATTCACCATTATCG
TTTCAGACCCACCTCCCAACCCCGAGGGGACCCATGCATTGCATCTCAATTAGTCAGCAACCAGGTGTGG
AAAGTCCCCAGGCTCCCCAGCAGGCAGAAGTATGCAAAGCATGCGTCTCAATTAGTCAGCAACCATAGTC
CCGCCCCTAACTCCGCCCATCCCGCCCCTAACTCCGCCCAGTTCCGCCCATTCTCCGCCCCATGGCTGAC
TAATTTTTTTTATTTATGCAGAGGCCGAGGCCGCCTCGGCCTCTGAGCTATTCCAGAAGTAGTGAGGAGG
CTTTTTTGGAGGCCTAGGCTTTTGCAAAAAGCTTTCTAGAGGTACCACCGGAGCTTACCATGACCGAGTA
CAAGCCCACGGTGCGCCTCGCCACCCGCGACGACGTCCCCAGGGCCGTACGCACCCTCGCCGCCGCGTTC
GCCGACTACCCCGCCACGCGCCACACCGTCGATCCGGACCGCCACATCGAGCGGGTCACCGAGCTGCAAG
AACTCTTCCTCACGCGCGTCGGGCTCGACATCGGCAAGGTGTGGGTCGCGGACGACGGCGCCGCCGTGGC
GGTCTGGACCACGCCGGAGAGCGTCGAAGCGGGGGCGGTGTTCGCCGAGATCGGCCCGCGCATGGCCGAG
TTGAGCGGTTCCCGGCTGGCCGCGCAGCAACAGATGGAAGGCCTCCTGGCGCCGCACCGGCCCAAGGAGC
CCGCGTGGTTCCTGGCCACCGTCGGCGTCTCGCCCGACCACCAGGGCAAGGGTCTGGGCAGCGCCGTCGT
GCTCCCCGGAGTGGAGGCGGCCGAGCGCGCCGGGGTGCCCGCCTTCCTGGAGACCTCCGCGCCCCGCAAC
CTCCCCTTCTACGAGCGGCTCGGCTTCACCGTCACCGCCGACGTCGAGGTGCCCGAAGGACCGCGCACCT
GGTGCATGACCCGCAAGCCCGGTGCCAGTTAACGAATTCTAGATCTTGAGACAAATGGCAGTATTCATCC
ACAATTTTAAAAGAAAAGGGGGGATTGGGGGGTACAGTGCAGGGGAAAGAATAGTAGACATAATAGCAAC
AGACATACAAACTAAAGAATTACAAAAACAAATTACAAAAATTCAAAATTTTCGGGTTTATTACAGGGAC
AGCAGAGATCCACTTTGGCGCCGGCTCGAGGCCTGCAGGTGCAAAGATGGATAAAGTTTTAAACAGAGAG
GAATCTTTGCAGCTAATGGACCTTCTAGGTCTTGAAAGGAGTGGGAATTGGCTCCGGTGCCCGTCAGTGG
GCAGAGCGCACATCGCCCACAGTCCCCGAGAAGTTGGGGGGAGGGGTCGGCAATTGAACCGGTGCCTAGA
GAAGGTGGCGCGGGGTAAACTGGGAAAGTGATGTCGTGTACTGGCTCCGCCTTTTTCCCGAGGGTGGGGG
AGAACCGTATATAAGTGCAGTAGTCGCCGTGAACGTTCTTTTTCGCAACGGGTTTGCCGCCAGAACACAG
GTAAGTGCCGTGTGTGGTTCCCGCGGGCCTGGCCTCTTTACGGGTTATGGCCCTTGCGTGCCTTGAATTA
CTTCCACCTGGCTGCAGTACGTGATTCTTGATCCCGAGCTTCGGGTTGGAAGTGGGTGGGAGAGTTCGAG
GCCTTGCGCTTAAGGAGCCCCTTCGCCTCGTGCTTGAGTTGAGGCCTGGCCTGGGCGCTGGGGCCGCCGC
GTGCGAATCTGGTGGCACCTTCGCGCCTGTCTCGCTGCTTTCGATAAGTCTCTAGCCATTTAAAATTTTT
GATGACCTGCTGCGACGCTTTTTTTCTGGCAAGATAGTCTTGTAAATGCGGGCCAAGATCTGCACACTGG
TATTTCGGTTTTTGGGGCCGCGGGCGGCGACGGGGCCCGTGCGTCCCAGCGCACATGTTCGGCGAGGCGG
GGCCTGCGAGCGCGGCCACCGAGAATCGGACGGGGGTAGTCTCAAGCTGGCCGGCCTGCTCTGGTGCCTG
GCCTCGCGCCGCCGTGTATCGCCCCGCCCTGGGCGGCAAGGCTGGCCCGGTCGGCACCAGTTGCGTGAGC
GGAAAGATGGCCGCTTCCCGGCCCTGCTGCAGGGAGCTCAAAATGGAGGACGCGGCGCTCGGGAGAGCGG
GCGGGTGAGTCACCCACACAAAGGAAAAGGGCCTTTCCGTCCTCAGCCGTCGCTTCATGTGACTCCACGG
AGTACCGGGCGCCGTCCAGGCACCTCGATTAGTTCTCGAGCTTTTGGAGTACGTCGTCTTTAGGTTGGGG
GGAGGGGTTTTATGCGATGGAGTTTCCCCACACTGAGTGGGTGGAGACTGAAGTTAGGCCAGCTTGGCAC
TTGATGTAATTCTCCTTGGAATTTGCCCTTTTTGAGTTTGGATCTTGGTTCATTCTCAAGCCTCAGACAG
TGGTTCAAAGTTTTTTTCTTCCATTTCAGGTGTCGTGAGGCTAGCACCGCCACCATGGCAGCCACATTCC
AGCTTCCAGGGCACCAGGAGATGCCGCTGACCTTCCAGGATGTGGCCGTGTACTTCTCTCAGGCGGAGGG
GCGGCAGCTGGGCCCCCAGCAGCGGGCGCTCTACCGGGATGTGATGCTGGAGAACTATGGGAACGTGGCC
TCTCTGGGATTCCCTGTCCCTAAGCCGGAGTTGATCTCCCAGCTGGAGCAGGGGAAGGAACTTTGGGTCC
TGAATCTTCTGGGAGCTGAGGAACCAGATATCTTGAAAAGCTGCCAGAAAGATTCTGAGGTTGGGACCAA
GAAGGAACTATCTATTTTAAACCAAAAATTTTCCGAAGAAGTAAAAACCCCAGAATTTGTATCAAGAAGA
CTCTTAAGGGATAATGCACAGGCCGCTGAGTTTCGGGAAGCATGGGGCCGTGAGGGCAAACTCAAAGAGC
GCGTGGGAAATTCTGCCGGGCAGAGTTTGAACAAACCCAATATTCACAAGAGAGTTTTAACAGAAGCTAC
CGTGGGCAGGGAAAGATCTTTGGGAGAAAGAACCCAAGAGTGTAGTGCATTTGATAGAAACTTGAATCTG
GACCAAAATGTTGTTAGACTTCAAAGAAATAAAACAGGAGAGAGGGTCTTTAAATGTGATATATGCAGCA
AAACCTTCAAATATAATTCAGACCTAAGTAGACACCAGAGAAGTCACACTGGGGAGAAGCCGTACGAATG
TGGCCGGTGTGGGCGAGCCTTTACTCACAGCTCAAATCTTGTTCTGCACCATCACATTCACACTGGAAAT
AAACCATTTAAATGTGATGAATGTGGGAAAACTTTTGGACTCAATTCTCACCTCCGTCTTCATCGGAGAA
TTCACACTGGAGAAAAACCCTTTGGCTGTGGTGAGTGTGGGAAGGCTTTCAGTCGAAGCTCAACTCTTAT
TCAACATCGGATCATTCACACAGGAGAGAAACCCTACAAGTGTAATGAATGTGGAAGAGGCTTTAGCCAG
AGCCCCCAGTTAACTCAGCATCAGAGAATTCACACTGGAGAGAAGCCGCATGAATGCAGTCACTGTGGGA
AGGCCTTCAGTCGAAGCTCCAGCCTTATTCAGCATGAGAGAATTCACACTGGAGAGAAGCCCCATAAATG
CAATCAGTGTGGGAAGGCCTTCAGTCAGAGCTCAAGCCTTTTCCTCCATCATCGGGTTCATACTGGAGAG
AAACCCTATGTATGTAATGAATGCGGCAGAGCCTTTGGTTTTAACTCTCATCTTACTGAACACGTAAGGA
TTCACACAGGAGAAAAACCCTATGTTTGTAATGAGTGCGGCAAAGCCTTTCGTCGGAGTTCCACTCTTGT
TCAGCATCGAAGAGTTCACACTGGGGAGAAGCCCTACCAGTGCGTTGAATGTGGGAAAGCTTTCAGCCAG
AGCTCCCAGCTCACCCTACATCAGCGAGTTCACACTGGAGAGAAGCCCTATGACTGTGGTGACTGTGGGA
AGGCCTTCAGCCGGAGGTCAACCCTCATTCAGCATCAGAAAGTTCACAGCGGAGAGACTCGTAAGTGCAG
AAAACATGGTCCAGCCTTTGTTCATGGCTCCAGCCTCACAGCAGATGGACAGATTCCCACTGGAGAGAAG
CACGGCAGAGCCTTTAACCATGGTGCAAATCTCATTCTGCGCTGGACAGTTCACACTGGTGAGAAATCCT
TTGGATGTAATGAATATGGAAAAGCTTTCAGTCCCACCTCACGACCCACTGAAGATCAGATAATGCATGC
TGGGGAAAAGCCCTATAAATGTCAAGAATGTGGAAACGCCTTCAGTGGAAAGTCAACCCTTATTCAACAT
CAGGTAACTCACACTGGTCAGAAACCATGTCATTGCAGTGTGTATGGGAAAGCCTTCAGCCAGAGTTCAC
AGCTCACACCACCTCAGCAGACTCGTGTTGGAGAGAAACCTGCTTTAAATGATGGCTCTAAAAGATACTT
TATTCATATCAAGAAGATTTTCCAAGAAAGACATTTTTAGTAATGAACTAGTCCGTAACTTGAAAGTATT
TCGATTTCTTGGCTTTATATATCTTGTGGAAAGGACGACCGCAGTTGATGGAGGAGTGCGGAACGCGTTA
AGTCGACAATCAACCTCTGGATTACAAAATTTGTGAAAGATTGACTGGTATTCTTAACTATGTTGCTCCT
TTTACGCTATGTGGATACGCTGCTTTAATGCCTTTGTATCATGCTATTGCTTCCCGTATGGCTTTCATTT
TCTCCTCCTTGTATAAATCCTGGTTGCTGTCTCTTTATGAGGAGTTGTGGCCCGTTGTCAGGCAACGTGG
CGTGGTGTGCACTGTGTTTGCTGACGCAACCCCCACTGGTTGGGGCATTGCCACCACCTGTCAGCTCCTT
TCCGGGACTTTCGCTTTCCCCCTCCCTATTGCCACGGCGGAACTCATCGCCGCCTGCCTTGCCCGCTGCT
GGACAGGGGCTCGGCTGTTGGGCACTGACAATTCCGTGGTGTTGTCGGGGAAATCATCGTCCTTTCCTTG
GCTGCTCGCCTGTGTTGCCACCTGGATTCTGCGCGGGACGTCCTTCTGCTACGTCCCTTCGGCCCTCAAT
CCAGCGGACCTTCCTTCCCGCGGCCTGCTGCCGGCTCTGCGGCCTCTTCCGCGTCTTCGCCTTCGCCCTC
AGACGAGTCGGATCTCCCTTTGGGCCGCCTCCCCGCGTCGACTTTAAGACCAATGACTTACAAGGCAGCT
GTAGATCTTAGCCACTTTTTAAAAGAAAAGGGGGGACTGGAAGGGCTAATTCACTCCCAACGAAGACAAG
ATCTGCTTTTTGCTTGTACTGGGTCTCTCTGGTTAGACCAGATCTGAGCCTGGGAGCTCTCTGGCTAACT
AGGGAACCCACTGCTTAAGCCTCAATAAAGCTTGCCTTGAGTGCTTCAAGTAGTGTGTGCCCGTCTGTTG
TGTGACTCTGGTAACTAGAGATCCCTCAGACCCTTTTAGTCAGTGTGGAAAATCTCTAGCAGTACGTATA
GTAGTTCATGTCATCTTATTATTCAGTATTTATAACTTGCAAAGAAATGAATATCAGAGAGTGAGAGGAA
CTTGTTTATTGCAGCTTATAATGGTTACAAATAAAGCAATAGCATCACAAATTTCACAAATAAAGCATTT
TTTTCACTGCATTCTAGTTGTGGTTTGTCCAAACTCATCAATGTATCTTATCATGTCTGGCTCTAGCTAT
CCCGCCCCTAACTCCGCCCATCCCGCCCCTAACTCCGCCCAGTTCCGCCCATTCTCCGCCCCATGGCTGA
CTAATTTTTTTTATTTATGCAGAGGCCGAGGCCGCCTCGGCCTCTGAGCTATTCCAGAAGTAGTGAGGAG
GCTTTTTTGGAGGCCTAGGGACGTACCCAATTCGCCCTATAGTGAGTCGTATTACGCGCGCTCACTGGCC
GTCGTTTTACAACGTCGTGACTGGGAAAACCCTGGCGTTACCCAACTTAATCGCCTTGCAGCACATCCCC
CTTTCGCCAGCTGGCGTAATAGCGAAGAGGCCCGCACCGATCGCCCTTCCCAACAGTTGCGCAGCCTGAA
TGGCGAATGGG
[124 nt withheld, positions 7712-7835]
C
[91 nt withheld, positions 7837-7927]
A
[49 nt withheld, positions 7929-7977]
CCTTTGACGTTGGAGTCCACGTTCTTT
[37 nt withheld, positions 8005-8041]
ACCCTATCTCGGTCTATTCTTTTGATTTATAAGGGATTTTGCCGATTTCGGCCTATTGGTTAAAAAATGA
GCTGATTTAACAAAAATTTAACGCGAATTTTAACAAAATATTAACGCTTACAATTTAGGTGGCACTTTTC
GGGGAAATGTGCGCGGAACCCCTATTTGTTTATTTTTCTAAATACATTCAAATATGTATCCGCTCATGAG
ACAATAACCCTGATAAATGCTTCAATAATATTGAAAAAGGAAGAGTATGAGTATTCAACATTTCCGTGTC
GCCCTTATTCCCTTTTTTGCGGCATTTTGCCTTCCTGTTTTTGCTCACCCAGAAACGCTGGTGAAAGTAA
AAGATGCTGAAGATCAGTTGGGTGCACGAGTGGGTTACATCGAACTGGATCTCAACAGCGGTAAGATCCT
TGAGAGTTTTCGCCCCGAAGAACGTTTTCCAATGATGAGCACTTTTAAAGTTCTGCTATGTGGCGCGGTA
TTATCCCGTATTGACGCCGGGCAAGAGCAACTCGGTCGCCGCATACACTATTCTCAGAATGACTTGGTTG
AGTACTCACCAGTCACAGAAAAGCATCTTACGGATGGCATGACAGTAAGAGAATTATGCAGTGCTGCCAT
AACCATGAGTGATAACACTGCGGCCAACTTACTTCTGACAACGATCGGAGGACCGAAGGAGCTAACCGCT
TTTTTGCACAACATGGGGGATCATGTAACTCGCCTTGATCGTTGGGAACCGGAGCTGAATGAAGCCATAC
CAAACGACGAGCGTGACACCACGATGCCTGTAGCAATGGCAACAACGTTGCGCAAACTATTAACTGGCGA
ACTACTTACTCTAGCTTCCCGGCAACAATTAATAGACTGGATGGAGGCGGATAAAGTTGCAGGACCACTT
CTGCGCTCGGCCCTTCCGGCTGGCTGGTTTATTGCTGATAAATCTGGAGCCGGTGAGCGTGGGTCTCGCG
GTATCATTGCAGCACTGGGGCCAGATGGTAAGCCCTCCCGTATCGTAGTTATCTACACGACGGGGAGTCA
GGCAACTATGGATGAACGAAATAGACAGATCGCTGAGATAGGTGCCTCACTGATTAAGCATTGGTAACTG
TCAGACCAAGTTTACTCATATATACTTTAGATTGATTTAAAACTTCATTTTTAATTTAAAAGGATCTAGG
TGAAGATCCTTTTTGATAATCTCATGACCAAAATCCCTTAACGTGAGTTTTCGTTCCACTGAGCGTCAGA
CCCCGTAGAAAAGATCAAAGGATCTTCTTGAGATCCTTTTTTTCTGCGCGTAATCTGCTGCTTGCAAACA
AAAAAACCACCGCTACCAGCGGTGGTTTGTTTGCCGGATCAAGAGCTACCAACTCTTTTTCCGAAGGTAA
CTGGCTTCAGCAGAGCGCAGATACCAAATACTGTTCTTCTAGTGTAGCCGTAGTTAGGCCACCACTTCAA
GAACTCTGTAGCACCGCCTACATACCTCGCTCTGCTAATCCTGTTACCAGTGGCTGCTGCCAGTGGCGAT
AAGTCGTGTCTTACCGGGTTGGACTCAAGACGATAGTTACCGGATAAGGCGCAGCGGTCGGGCTGAACGG
GGGGTTCGTGCACACAGCCCAGCTTGGAGCGAACGACCTACACCGAACTGAGATACCTACAGCGTGAGCT
ATGAGAAAGCGCCACGCTTCCCGAAGGGAGAAAGGCGGACAGGTATCCGGTAAGCGGCAGGGTCGGAACA
GGAGAGCGCACGAGGGAGCTTCCAGGGGGAAACGCCTGGTATCTTTATAGTCCTGTCGGGTTTCGCCACC
TCTGACTTGAGCGTCGATTTTTGTGATGCTCGTCAGGGGGGCGGAGCCTATGGAAAAACGCCAGCAACGC
GGCCTTTTTACGGTTCCTGGCCTTTTGCTGGCCTTTTGCTCACATGTTCTTTCCTGCGTTATCCCCTGAT
TCTGTGGATAACCGTATTACCGCCTTTGAGTGAGCTGATACCGCTCGCCGCAGCCGAACGACCGAGCGCA
GCGAGTCAGTGAGCGAGGAAGCGGAAGAGCGCCCAATACGCAAACCGCCTCTCCCCGCGCGTTGGCCGAT
TCATTAATGCAGCTGGCACGACAGGTTTCCCGACTGGAAAGCGGGCAGTGAGCGCAACGCAATTAATGTG
AGTTAGCTCACTCATTAGGCACCCCAGGCTTTACACTTTATGCTTCCGGCTCGTATGTTGTGTGGAATTG
TGAGCGGATAACAATTTCACACAGGAAACAGCTATGACCATGATTACGCCAAGCGCGCAATTAACCCTCA
CTAAAGGGAACAAAAGCTGGAGCTGCAAGC
