>Addgene plasmid #142919 | TFORF2148 | depositor partial sequence | sequence record 280895 | Insert
ACCGCCACCATGGCAGCCACATTCCAGCTTCCAGGGCACCAGGAGATGCCGCTGACCTTCCAGGATGTGG
CCGTGTACTTCTCTCAGGCGGAGGGGCGGCAGCTGGGCCCCCAGCAGCGGGCGCTCTACCGGGATGTGAT
GCTGGAGAACTATGGGAACGTGGCCTCTCTGGGATTCCCTGTCCCTAAGCCGGAGTTGATCTCCCAGCTG
GAGCAGGGGAAGGAACTTTGGGTCCTGAATCTTCTGGGAGCTGAGGAACCAGATATCTTGAAAAGCTGCC
AGAAAGATTCTGAGGTTGGGACCAAGAAGGAACTATCTATTTTAAACCAAAAATTTTCCGAAGAAGTAAA
AACCCCAGAATTTGTATCAAGAAGACTCTTAAGGGATAATGCACAGGCCGCTGAGTTTCGGGAAGCATGG
GGCCGTGAGGGCAAACTCAAAGAGCGCGTGGGAAATTCTGCCGGGCAGAGTTTGAACAAACCCAATATTC
ACAAGAGAGTTTTAACAGAAGCTACCGTGGGCAGGGAAAGATCTTTGGGAGAAAGAACCCAAGAGTGTAG
TGCATTTGATAGAAACTTGAATCTGGACCAAAATGTTGTTAGACTTCAAAGAAATAAAACAGGAGAGAGG
GTCTTTAAATGTGATATATGCAGCAAAACCTTCAAATATAATTCAGACCTAAGTAGACACCAGAGAAGTC
ACACTGGGGAGAAGCCGTACGAATGTGGCCGGTGTGGGCGAGCCTTTACTCACAGCTCAAATCTTGTTCT
GCACCATCACATTCACACTGGAAATAAACCATTTAAATGTGATGAATGTGGGAAAACTTTTGGACTCAAT
TCTCACCTCCGTCTTCATCGGAGAATTCACACTGGAGAAAAACCCTTTGGCTGTGGTGAGTGTGGGAAGG
CTTTCAGTCGAAGCTCAACTCTTATTCAACATCGGATCATTCACACAGGAGAGAAACCCTACAAGTGTAA
TGAATGTGGAAGAGGCTTTAGCCAGAGCCCCCAGTTAACTCAGCATCAGAGAATTCACACTGGAGAGAAG
CCGCATGAATGCAGTCACTGTGGGAAGGCCTTCAGTCGAAGCTCCAGCCTTATTCAGCATGAGAGAATTC
ACACTGGAGAGAAGCCCCATAAATGCAATCAGTGTGGGAAGGCCTTCAGTCAGAGCTCAAGCCTTTTCCT
CCATCATCGGGTTCATACTGGAGAGAAACCCTATGTATGTAATGAATGCGGCAGAGCCTTTGGTTTTAAC
TCTCATCTTACTGAACACGTAAGGATTCACACAGGAGAAAAACCCTATGTTTGTAATGAGTGCGGCAAAG
CCTTTCGTCGGAGTTCCACTCTTGTTCAGCATCGAAGAGTTCACACTGGGGAGAAGCCCTACCAGTGCGT
TGAATGTGGGAAAGCTTTCAGCCAGAGCTCCCAGCTCACCCTACATCAGCGAGTTCACACTGGAGAGAAG
CCCTATGACTGTGGTGACTGTGGGAAGGCCTTCAGCCGGAGGTCAACCCTCATTCAGCATCAGAAAGTTC
ACAGCGGAGAGACTCGTAAGTGCAGAAAACATGGTCCAGCCTTTGTTCATGGCTCCAGCCTCACAGCAGA
TGGACAGATTCCCACTGGAGAGAAGCACGGCAGAGCCTTTAACCATGGTGCAAATCTCATTCTGCGCTGG
ACAGTTCACACTGGTGAGAAATCCTTTGGATGTAATGAATATGGAAAAGCTTTCAGTCCCACCTCACGAC
CCACTGAAGATCAGATAATGCATGCTGGGGAAAAGCCCTATAAATGTCAAGAATGTGGAAACGCCTTCAG
TGGAAAGTCAACCCTTATTCAACATCAGGTAACTCACACTGGTCAGAAACCATGTCATTGCAGTGTGTAT
GGGAAAGCCTTCAGCCAGAGTTCACAGCTCACACCACCTCAGCAGACTCGTGTTGGAGAGAAACCTGCTT
TAAATGATGGCTCTAAAAGATACTTTATTCATATCAAGAAGATTTTCCAAGAAAGACATTTTTAGTAATG
AACTAGTCCGTAACTTGAAAGTATTTCGATTTCTTGGCTTTATATATCTTGTGGAAAGGACGACCGCAGT
TGATGGAGGAGTGCGGA
