>Addgene plasmid #142919 | TFORF2148 | depositor partial sequence | sequence record 280896 | Barcode
CCGCAGTTGATGGAGGAGTGCGGA
